>Addgene plasmid #60818 | pESC-LEU-PmCDA1 | depositor full sequence | sequence record 97862 | pESC-LEU-PmCDA1 sequence 8380 bps
TCGCGCGTTTCGGTGATGACGGTGAAAACCTCTGACACATGCAGCTCCCGGAGACGGTCACAGCTTGTCT
GTAAGCGGATGCCGGGAGCAGACAAGCCCGTCAGGGCGCGTCAGCGGGTGTTGGCGGGTGTCGGGGCTGG
CTTAACTATGCGGCATCAGAGCAGATTGTACTGAGAGTGCACCATATCGACTACGTCGTAAGGCCGTTTC
TGACAGAGTAAAATTCTTGAGGGAACTTTCACCATTATGGGAAATGCTTCAAGAAGGTATTGACTTAAAC
TCCATCAAATGGTCAGGTCATTGAGTGTTTTTTATTTGTTGTATTTTTTTTTTTTTAGAGAAAATCCTCC
AATATCAAATTAGGAATCGTAGTTTCATGATTTTCTGTTACACCTAACTTTTTGTGTGGTGCCCTCCTCC
TTGTCAATATTAATGTTAAAGTGCAATTCTTTTTCCTTATCACGTTGAGCCATTAGTATCAATTTGCTTA
CCTGTATTCCTTTACTATCCTCCTTTTTCTCCTTCTTGATAAATGTATGTAGATTGCGTATATAGTTTCG
TCTACCCTATGAACATATTCCATTTTGTAATTTCGTGTCGTTTCTATTATGAATTTCATTTATAAAGTTT
ATGTACAAATATCATAAAAAAAGAGAATCTTTTTAAGCAAGGATTTTCTTAACTTCTTCGGCGACAGCAT
CACCGACTTCGGTGGTACTGTTGGAACCACCTAAATCACCAGTTCTGATACCTGCATCCAAAACCTTTTT
AACTGCATCTTCAATGGCCTTACCTTCTTCAGGCAAGTTCAATGACAATTTCAACATCATTGCAGCAGAC
AAGATAGTGGCGATAGGGTCAACCTTATTCTTTGGCAAATCTGGAGCAGAACCGTGGCATGGTTCGTACA
AACCAAATGCGGTGTTCTTGTCTGGCAAAGAGGCCAAGGACGCAGATGGCAACAAACCCAAGGAACCTGG
GATAACGGAGGCTTCATCGGAGATGATATCACCAAACATGTTGCTGGTGATTATAATACCATTTAGGTGG
GTTGGGTTCTTAACTAGGATCATGGCGGCAGAATCAATCAATTGATGTTGAACCTTCAATGTAGGGAATT
CGTTCTTGATGGTTTCCTCCACAGTTTTTCTCCATAATCTTGAAGAGGCCAAAAGATTAGCTTTATCCAA
GGACCAAATAGGCAATGGTGGCTCATGTTGTAGGGCCATGAAAGCGGCCATTCTTGTGATTCTTTGCACT
TCTGGAACGGTGTATTGTTCACTATCCCAAGCGACACCATCACCATCGTCTTCCTTTCTCTTACCAAAGT
AAATACCTCCCACTAATTCTCTGACAACAACGAAGTCAGTACCTTTAGCAAATTGTGGCTTGATTGGAGA
TAAGTCTAAAAGAGAGTCGGATGCAAAGTTACATGGTCTTAAGTTGGCGTACAATTGAAGTTCTTTACGG
ATTTTTAGTAAACCTTGTTCAGGTCTAACACTACCGGTACCCCATTTAGGACCAGCCACAGCACCTAACA
AAACGGCATCAACCTTCTTGGAGGCTTCCAGCGCCTCATCTGGAAGTGGGACACCTGTAGCATCGATAGC
AGCACCACCAATTAAATGATTTTCGAAATCGAACTTGACATTGGAACGAACATCAGAAATAGCTTTAAGA
ACCTTAATGGCTTCGGCTGTGATTTCTTGACCAACGTGGTCACCTGGCAAAACGACGATCTTCTTAGGGG
CAGACATAGGGGCAGACATTAGAATGGTATATCCTTGAAATATATATATATATTGCTGAAATGTAAAAGG
TAAGAAAAGTTAGAAAGTAAGACGATTGCTAACCACCTATTGGAAAAAACAATAGGTCCTTAAATAATAT
TGTCAACTTCAAGTATTGTGATGCAAGCATTTAGTCATGAACGCTTCTCTATTCTATATGAAAAGCCGGT
TCCGGCCTCTCACCTTTCCTTTTTCTCCCAATTTTTCAGTTGAAAAAGGTATATGCGTCAGGCGACCTCT
GAAATTAACAAAAAATTTCCAGTCATCGAATTTGATTCTGTGCGATAGCGCCCCTGTGTGTTCTCGTTAT
GTTGAGGAAAAAAATAATGGTTGCTAAGAGATTCGAACTCTTGCATCTTACGATACCTGAGTATTCCCAC
AGTTAACTGCGGTCAAGATATTTCTTGAATCAGGCGCCTTAGACCGCTCGGCCAAACAACCAATTACTTG
TTGAGAAATAGAGTATAATTATCCTATAAATATAACGTTTTTGAACACACATGAACAAGGAAGTACAGGA
CAATTGATTTTGAAGAGAATGTGGATTTTGATGTAATTGTTGGGATTCCATTTTTAATAAGGCAATAATA
TTAGGTATGTGGATATACTAGAAGTTCTCCTCGACCGTCGATATGCGGTGTGAAATACCGCACAGATGCG
TAAGGAGAAAATACCGCATCAGGAAATTGTAAACGTTAATATTTTGTTAAAATTCGCGTTAAATTTTTGT
TAAATCAGCTCATTTTTTAACCAATAGGCCGAAATCGGCAAAATCCCTTATAAATCAAAAGAATAGACCG
AGATAGGGT
[37 nt withheld, positions 2600-2636]
AAAGAACGTGGACTCCAACGTCAAAGG
[49 nt withheld, positions 2664-2712]
T
[91 nt withheld, positions 2714-2804]
G
[124 nt withheld, positions 2806-2929]
CGCGCCATTCGCCATTCAGGCTGCGCAACTGTTGGGAAGGGCGATCGGTGCGGGCCTCTTCGCTATTACG
CCAGCTGAATTGGAGCGACCTCATGCTATACCTGAGAAAGCAACCTGACCTACAGGAAAGAGTTACTCAA
GAATAAGAATTTTCGTTTTAAAACCTAAGAGTCACTTTAAAATTTGTATACACTTATTTTTTTTATAACT
TATTTAATAATAAAAATCATAAATCATAAGAAATTCGCTTATTTAGAAGTGTCAACAACGTATCTACCAA
CGATTTGACCCTTTTCCATCTTTTCGTAAATTTCTGGCAAGGTAGACAAGCCGACAACCTTGATTGGAGA
CTTGACCAAACCTCTGGCGAAGAATTGTTAATTAAGAGCTCAGATCTTATCGTCGTCATCCTTGTAATCC
ATCGATACTAGTACAGCAGGACTCTTAGTGGTGTGGAGTATTTTTACCTGAATCATAATGGACAACTCGC
TCCGTCGTTTTTCAGCTCGCTTCAAAGTCTTCTCAAGCCATCTATTCTCATTCAATTGATTGTGCGACGA
TTGGATGAATATTTTCCTGCAACATTGGTAGTGTTCACTTACCATTACATTCAACCCAACCCCGTTATCT
CTGAGGTTCCACAGCCCAATTTGATTCCTCGCATTTTTCTCGTAATAGAGTTTGCAAGCCCAGATTTTCA
AAGTGTGGCCGTTCCCCCGCAGCTCCTGGTTATACCATTCTAAGATCTTTTCAGCGCAATCTGCACAAGG
ACTCCAGGATGAGTACCAATTTATCGTGAATTGTCCGGGGTTGTCGCGCAGGTATTCTTCGACTTTTCTA
ATGCTAAAGATTTCGGCGTGAATTCCACGTTCTGTCCCGCTCTGTGGTTTATTCACAGCATAGCCCCAAA
AACACGCTCTACGTTCACCCCGTCGTTTTAATTCAAAGAGAACGTAGCATCTATGCGACACGGATTTTTT
GTTGTTGAAAAACTGTTTCTTAAACGTGTAGATGTCCAACTTCTCATGGATTCTCACGTACTCAGCGTCG
GTCATGCGGCCGCCCTTTAGTGAGGGTTGAATTCGAATTTTCAAAAATTCTTACTTTTTTTTTGGATGGA
CGCAAAGAAGTTTAATAATCATATTACATGGCATTACCACCATATACATATCCATATACATATCCATATC
TAATCTTACTTATATGTTGTGGAAATGTAAAGAGCCCCATTATCTTAGCCTAAAAAAACCTTCTCTTTGG
AACTTTCAGTAATACGCTTAACTGCTCATTGCTATATTGAAGTACGGATTAGAAGCCGCCGAGCGGGTGA
CAGCCCTCCGAAGGAAGACTCTCCTCCGTGCGTCCTCGTCTTCACCGGTCGCGTTCCTGAAACGCAGATG
TGCCTCGCGCCGCACTGCTCCGAACAATAAAGATTCTACAATACTAGCTTTTATGGTTATGAAGAGGAAA
AATTGGCAGTAACCTGGCCCCACAAACCTTCAAATGAACGAATCAAATTAACAACCATAGGATGATAATG
CGATTAGTTTTTTAGCCTTATTTCTGGGGTAATTAATCAGCGAAGCGATGATTTTTGATCTATTAACAGA
TATATAAATGCAAAAACTGCATAACCACTTTAACTAATACTTTCAACATTTTCGGTTTGTATTACTTCTT
ATTCAAATGTAATAAAAGTATCAACAAAAAATTGTTAATATACCTCTATACTTTAACGTCAAGGAGAAAA
AACCCCGGATCCGTAATACGACTCACTATAGGGCCCGGGCGTCGACATGGAACAGAAGTTGATTTCCGAA
GAAGACCTCGAGTAAGCTTGGTACCGCGGCTAGCTAAGATCCGCTCTAACCGAAAAGGAAGGAGTTAGAC
AACCTGAAGTCTAGGTCCCTATTTATTTTTTTATAGTTATGTTAGTATTAAGAACGTTATTTATATTTCA
AATTTTTCTTTTTTTTCTGTACAGACGCGTGTACGCATGTAACATTATACTGAAAACCTTGCTTGAGAAG
GTTTTGGGACGCTCGAAGATCCAGCTGCATTAATGAATCGGCCAACGCGCGGGGAGAGGCGGTTTGCGTA
TTGGGCGCTCTTCCGCTTCCTCGCTCACTGACTCGCTGCGCTCGGTCGTTCGGCTGCGGCGAGCGGTATC
AGCTCACTCAAAGGCGGTAATACGGTTATCCACAGAATCAGGGGATAACGCAGGAAAGAACATGTGAGCA
AAAGGCCAGCAAAAGGCCAGGAACCGTAAAAAGGCCGCGTTGCTGGCGTTTTTCCATAGGCTCCGCCCCC
CTGACGAGCATCACAAAAATCGACGCTCAAGTCAGAGGTGGCGAAACCCGACAGGACTATAAAGATACCA
GGCGTTTCCCCCTGGAAGCTCCCTCGTGCGCTCTCCTGTTCCGACCCTGCCGCTTACCGGATACCTGTCC
GCCTTTCTCCCTTCGGGAAGCGTGGCGCTTTCTCATAGCTCACGCTGTAGGTATCTCAGTTCGGTGTAGG
TCGTTCGCTCCAAGCTGGGCTGTGTGCACGAACCCCCCGTTCAGCCCGACCGCTGCGCCTTATCCGGTAA
CTATCGTCTTGAGTCCAACCCGGTAAGACACGACTTATCGCCACTGGCAGCAGCCACTGGTAACAGGATT
AGCAGAGCGAGGTATGTAGGCGGTGCTACAGAGTTCTTGAAGTGGTGGCCTAACTACGGCTACACTAGAA
GGACAGTATTTGGTATCTGCGCTCTGCTGAAGCCAGTTACCTTCGGAAAAAGAGTTGGTAGCTCTTGATC
CGGCAAACAAACCACCGCTGGTAGCGGTGGTTTTTTTGTTTGCAAGCAGCAGATTACGCGCAGAAAAAAA
GGATCTCAAGAAGATCCTTTGATCTTTTCTACGGGGTCTGACGCTCAGTGGAACGAAAACTCACGTTAAG
GGATTTTGGTCATGAGATTATCAAAAAGGATCTTCACCTAGATCCTTTTAAATTAAAAATGAAGTTTTAA
ATCAATCTAAAGTATATATGAGTAAACTTGGTCTGACAGTTACCAATGCTTAATCAGTGAGGCACCTATC
TCAGCGATCTGTCTATTTCGTTCATCCATAGTTGCCTGACTCCCCGTCGTGTAGATAACTACGATACGGG
AGGGCTTACCATCTGGCCCCAGTGCTGCAATGATACCGCGAGACCCACGCTCACCGGCTCCAGATTTATC
AGCAATAAACCAGCCAGCCGGAAGGGCCGAGCGCAGAAGTGGTCCTGCAACTTTATCCGCCTCCATCCAG
TCTATTAATTGTTGCCGGGAAGCTAGAGTAAGTAGTTCGCCAGTTAATAGTTTGCGCAACGTTGTTGCCA
TTGCTACAGGCATCGTGGTGTCACGCTCGTCGTTTGGTATGGCTTCATTCAGCTCCGGTTCCCAACGATC
AAGGCGAGTTACATGATCCCCCATGTTGTGCAAAAAAGCGGTTAGCTCCTTCGGTCCTCCGATCGTTGTC
AGAAGTAAGTTGGCCGCAGTGTTATCACTCATGGTTATGGCAGCACTGCATAATTCTCTTACTGTCATGC
CATCCGTAAGATGCTTTTCTGTGACTGGTGAGTACTCAACCAAGTCATTCTGAGAATAGTGTATGCGGCG
ACCGAGTTGCTCTTGCCCGGCGTCAATACGGGATAATACCGCGCCACATAGCAGAACTTTAAAAGTGCTC
ATCATTGGAAAACGTTCTTCGGGGCGAAAACTCTCAAGGATCTTACCGCTGTTGAGATCCAGTTCGATGT
AACCCACTCGTGCACCCAACTGATCTTCAGCATCTTTTACTTTCACCAGCGTTTCTGGGTGAGCAAAAAC
AGGAAGGCAAAATGCCGCAAAAAAGGGAATAAGGGCGACACGGAAATGTTGAATACTCATACTCTTCCTT
TTTCAATATTATTGAAGCATTTATCAGGGTTATTGTCTCATGAGCGGATACATATTTGAATGTATTTAGA
AAAATAAACAAATAGGGGTTCCGCGCACATTTCCCCGAAAAGTGCCACCTGAACGAAGCATCTGTGCTTC
ATTTTGTAGAACAAAAATGCAACGCGAGAGCGCTAATTTTTCAAACAAAGAATCTGAGCTGCATTTTTAC
AGAACAGAAATGCAACGCGAAAGCGCTATTTTACCAACGAAGAATCTGTGCTTCATTTTTGTAAAACAAA
AATGCAACGCGAGAGCGCTAATTTTTCAAACAAAGAATCTGAGCTGCATTTTTACAGAACAGAAATGCAA
CGCGAGAGCGCTATTTTACCAACAAAGAATCTATACTTCTTTTTTGTTCTACAAAAATGCATCCCGAGAG
CGCTATTTTTCTAACAAAGCATCTTAGATTACTTTTTTTCTCCTTTGTGCGCTCTATAATGCAGTCTCTT
GATAACTTTTTGCACTGTAGGTCCGTTAAGGTTAGAAGAAGGCTACTTTGGTGTCTATTTTCTCTTCCAT
AAAAAAAGCCTGACTCCACTTCCCGCGTTTACTGATTACTAGCGAAGCTGCGGGTGCATTTTTTCAAGAT
AAAGGCATCCCCGATTATATTCTATACCGATGTGGATTGCGCATACTTTGTGAACAGAAAGTGATAGCGT
TGATGATTCTTCATTGGTCAGAAAATTATGAACGGTTTCTTCTATTTTGTCTCTATATACTACGTATAGG
AAATGTTTACATTTTCGTATTGTTTTCGATTCACTCTATGAATAGTTCTTACTACAATTTTTTTGTCTAA
AGAGTAATACTAGAGATAAACATAAAAAATGTAGAGGTCGAGTTTAGATGCAAGTTCAAGGAGCGAAAGG
TGGATGGGTAGGTTATATAGGGATATAGCACAGAGATATATAGCAAAGAGATACTTTTGAGCAATGTTTG
TGGAAGCGGTATTCGCAATATTTTAGTAGCTCGTTACAGTCCGGTGCGTTTTTGGTTTTTTGAAAGTGCG
TCTTCAGAGCGCTTTTGGTTTTCAAAAGCGCTCTGAAGTTCCTATACTTTCTAGAGAATAGGAACTTCGG
AATAGGAACTTCAAAGCGTTTCCGAAAACGAGCGCTTCCGAAAATGCAACGCGAGCTGCGCACATACAGC
TCACTGTTCACGTCGCACCTATATCTGCGTGTTGCCTGTATATATATATACATGAGAAGAACGGCATAGT
GCGTGTTTATGCTTAAATGCGTACTTATATGCGTCTATTTATGTAGGATGAAAGGTAGTCTAGTACCTCC
TGTGATATTATCCCATTCCATGCGGGGTATCGTATGCTTCCTTCAGCACTACCCTTTAGCTGTTCTATAT
GCTGCCACTCCTCAATTGGATTAGTCTCATCCTTCAATGCTATCATTTCCTTTGATATTGGATCATACTA
AGAAACCATTATTATCATGACATTAACCTATAAAAATAGGCGTATCACGAGGCCCTTTCGT
Features (pLannotate 1.2.2; 21 found; start..end, strand, type, name):
      1..35      +  CDS            rop (fragment): Rop protein, which maintains plasmids at low copy number; rop
    137..187     +  misc_feature   bom (fragment): basis of mobility region from pBR322
    200..301     +  CDS            NFS1 (fragment): NFS1_YEAST - Also known as SPL1 From Saccharomyces cerevisiae (strain ATCC 204508 / S288c) (Baker's yeast).
    663..1757    -  CDS            LEU2: 3-isopropylmalate dehydrogenase, required for leucine biosynthesis; S. cerevisiae LEU2; yeast auxotrophic marker
   1770..2174    -  promoter       LEU2 promoter: S. cerevisiae LEU2
   2314..2391    -  CDS            YO192_YEAST (fragment): Experimental evidence at protein level: Swiss-Prot protein existence level 1. From Saccharomyces cerevisiae (strain ATCC 204508 / S288c) (Baker's yeast).
   2421..2473    +  misc_feature   bom (fragment): basis of mobility region from pBR322
   2474..2929    -  rep_origin     f1 ori (sequence partly withheld): f1 bacteriophage origin of replication; arrow indicates direction of (+) strand synthesis
   2937..3006    -  CDS            lacZα (fragment): LacZα fragment of β-galactosidase; lacZ fragment
   3012..3177    -  terminator     ADH1 terminator: S. cerevisiae ADH1; transcription terminator for the S. cerevisiae alcohol dehydrogenase 1 (ADH1) gene
   3181..3303    -  CDS            ADH1 (fragment): ADH1_YEAST - Also known as ADC1. Experimental evidence at protein level: Swiss-Prot protein existence level 1. This isozyme preferentially catalyzes the conversion of primary unbranched alcohols to their corresponding aldehydes. Also shows activity toward secondary alcohols. From Saccharomyces cerevisiae (strain ATCC 204508 / S288c) (Baker's yeast).
   3322..3348    -  CDS            3xFLAG (fragment): three tandem FLAG® epitope tags
   3362..3984    -  CDS            PmCDA1 (fragment): cytidine deaminase from the sea lamprey Petromyzon marinus (Rogozin et al., 2007)
   4018..4682    +  promoter       GAL1,10 promoter: GAL1 and GAL10 genes of S. cerevisiae; divergent inducible promoter, regulated by Gal4
   4693..4711    +  promoter       T7 promoter: promoter for bacteriophage T7 RNA polymerase
   4788..4977    +  terminator     CYC1 terminator: S. cerevisiae CYC1; transcription terminator for CYC1
   4980..5037    -  CDS            lacI (fragment): lac repressor; lacI; The lac repressor binds to the lac operator to inhibit transcription in E. coli. This inhibition can be relieved by adding lactose or isopropyl-β-D-thiogalactopyranoside (IPTG).
   5220..5808    -  rep_origin     ori: high-copy-number ColE1/pMB1/pBR322/pUC origin of replication
   5979..6839    -  CDS            AmpR: β-lactamase; bla; confers resistance to ampicillin, carbenicillin, and related antibiotics
   6840..6944    -  promoter       AmpR promoter: bla
   6971..8313    -  rep_origin     2μ ori: yeast 2μ plasmid origin of replication
