[The description below was written by a language model from this plasmid's Addgene catalogue record and pLannotate feature annotations shown in this document.]
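Description:
pESC-LEU-PmCDA1 is an 8,380 bp yeast episomal expression plasmid built on the commercial pESC-LEU backbone and designed to overexpress the sea lamprey (Petromyzon marinus) cytosine deaminase PmCDA1 in Saccharomyces cerevisiae. It is a yeast–E. coli shuttle vector. In bacteria it replicates from a high-copy ColE1/pUC-type origin and is selected through the β-lactamase (AmpR) gene. In yeast it is maintained by the 2μ origin and selected by complementation of leucine auxotrophy with LEU2 under its own promoter. An f1 phage origin is also present, along with short annotated fragments (rop, bom, lacZα, lacI and flanking yeast sequences) that appear to be remnants of backbone construction rather than functional elements.

The expression region centres on the divergent GAL1,10 promoter, which is regulated by Gal4 and induced by galactose. The PmCDA1 coding sequence was inserted between the NotI and SpeI sites on the GAL10 side, reading away from the promoter toward the ADH1 terminator. A backbone-encoded FLAG epitope lies directly downstream, giving a C-terminal tag for detection. The annotation software labels this a fragment of 3xFLAG, consistent with a single FLAG unit. The opposite GAL1 side shows only a T7 promoter and the CYC1 terminator, with no annotated insert, so that second expression cassette appears to be empty.

The stated purpose is inducible overexpression of the lamprey deaminase in yeast. The associated publication concerns genome-wide mutagenesis in diploid yeast cells caused by a base analog or an APOBEC-family deaminase, so the plasmid serves as a source of enzymatic cytosine deamination for studying induced mutation.
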