Addgene plasmid #60818: pESC-LEU-PmCDA1
Purpose: to overexpress lamprey deaminase in yeast
Depositing lab: Youri Pavlov. Depositing organization: University of Nebraska Medical Center. Publication: Genome-wide mutation avalanches induced in diploid yeast cells by a base analog or an APOBEC deaminase. Lada AG, Stepchenkova EI, Waisertreiger IS, Noskov VN, Dhar A, Eudy JD, Boissy RJ, Hirano M, Rogozin IB, Pavlov YI. PLoS Genet. 2013;9(9):e1003736. doi: 10.1371/journal.pgen.1003736. Epub 2013 Sep 5. PGENETICS-D-13-01361 PubMed 24039593.
Backbone
  Vector backbone: pESC-LEU
  Backbone manufacturer: Stratagene
  Vector type: Yeast Expression
  Selectable markers: LEU2
Growth in bacteria
  Bacterial resistance: Ampicillin, 100 μg/mL
  Growth temperature: 37°C
  Growth strain: DH5alpha
  Copy number: Unknown
Gene/Insert
  Gene/Insert name: CDA1 (alt name: PmCDA.21 cytosine deaminase)
  Species: sea lamprey (Petromyzon marinus)
  GenBank ID: EF094822
  Promoter: GAL10
  Tag / fusion protein: FLAG (C terminal on backbone)
  Cloning method: Restriction Enzyme; 5′ cloning site NotI (not destroyed); 3′ cloning site SpeI (not destroyed)
  Sequencing primers: 5′ Gal10Pro_F_primer
Terms and licenses: Academic/Nonprofit Terms; Industry Terms: Not Available to Industry
Depositor comments: Masayuki Hirano (Emory University) and Igor Rogozin (NCBI) contributed to the creation of this plasmid.
How to cite: pESC-LEU-PmCDA1 was a gift from Youri Pavlov (Addgene plasmid # 60818 ; http://n2t.net/addgene:60818 ; RRID:Addgene_60818)
