>Addgene plasmid #60818 | pESC-LEU-PmCDA1 | addgene partial sequence | sequence record 100275 | Gal10pro-F 5'-GGTGGTAATGCCATGTAATATG-3'
CATCCAAAAAAAAAGTAAGAATTTTTGAAAATTCGAATTCAACCCTCACTAAAGGGCGGCCGCATGACCG
ACGCTGAGTACGTGAGAATCCATGAGAAGTTGGACATCTACACGTTTAAGAAACAGTTTTTCAACAACAA
AAAATCCGTGTCGCATAGATGCTACGTTCTCTTTGAATTAAAACGACGGGGTGAACGTAGAGCGTGTTTT
TGGGGCTATGCTGTGAATAAACCACAGAGCGGGACAGAACGTGGAATTCACGCCGAAATCTTTAGCATTA
GAAAAGTCGAAGAATACCTGCGCGACAACCCCGGACAATTCACGATAAATTGGTACTCATCCTGGAGTCC
TTGTGCAGATTGCGCTGAAAAGATCTTAGAATGGTATAACCAGGAGCTGCGGGGGAACGGCCACACTTTG
AAAATCTGGGCTTGCAAACTCTATTACGAGAAAAATGCGAGGAATCAAATTGGGCTGTGGAACCTCAGAG
ATAACGGGGTTGGGTTGAATGTAATGGTAAGTGAACACTACCAATGTTGCAGGAAAATATTCATCCAATC
GTCGCACAATCAATTGAATGAGAATAGATGGCTTGAGAAGACTTTGAAGCGAGCTGAAAAACGACGGAGC
GAGTTGTCCATTATGATTCAGGTAAAAATACTCCACACCACTAAGAGTCCTGCTGTACTAGTATCGATGG
ATTACAAGGATGACGACGATAAGATCTGAGCTCTTAATTAACAATTCTTCGCCAGAGGTTTGGTCAAGTC
TCCAATCAAGGTTGTCGGCTTGTCTACCTTGCCAGAAATTTACGAAAAGATGGAAAAGGGTCAAATCGTT
GGTAGATACGTTGTTGACACTTCTAAATAAGCGAATTTCTTATGATTTATGATTTTTATTATTAAATAAG
TTATAAAAAAAATAAGTGTATACAAATTTTAAAGTGACTCTTAGGTTTTAAAACGAAAATTCTTATTCTT
GA
