>Addgene plasmid #60818 | pESC-LEU-PmCDA1 | addgene partial sequence | sequence record 100278 | pHybLex_rev 5'-GAGTCACTTTAAAATTTGTATACAC-3'
ATCATAAATCATAAGAAATTCGCTTATTTAGAAGTGTCAACAACGTATCTACCAACGATTTGACCCTTTT
CCATCTTTTCGTAAATTTCTGGCAAGGTAGACAAGCCGACAACCTTGATTGGAGACTTGACCAAACCTCT
GGCGAAGAATTGTTAATTAAGAGCTCAGATCTTATCGTCGTCATCCTTGTAATCCATCGATACTAGTACA
GCAGGACTCTTAGTGGTGTGGAGTATTTTTACCTGAATCATAATGGACAACTCGCTCCGTCGTTTTTCAG
CTCGCTTCAAAGTCTTCTCAAGCCATCTATTCTCATTCAATTGATTGTGCGACGATTGGATGAATATTTT
CCTGCAACATTGGTAGTGTTCACTTACCATTACATTCAACCCAACCCCGTTATCTCTGAGGTTCCACAGC
CCAATTTGATTCCTCGCATTTTTCTCGTAATAGAGTTTGCAAGCCCAGATTTTCAAAGTGTGGCCGTTCC
CCCGCAGCTCCTGGTTATACCATTCTAAGATCTTTTCAGCGCAATCTGCACAAGGACTCCAGGATGAGTA
CCAATTTATCGTGAATTGTCCGGGGTTGTCG
